Addgene plasmid #27113: pCS2 Flag Smad3 EPSM A213S
Depositing lab: Joan Massague. Depositing organization: Memorial Sloan-Kettering Cancer Center. Publication: Ubiquitin ligase Nedd4L targets activated Smad2/3 to limit TGF-beta signaling. Gao S, Alarcon C, Sapkota G, Rahman S, Chen PY, Goerner N, Macias MJ, Erdjument-Bromage H, Tempst P, Massague J. Mol Cell. 2009 Nov 13. 36(3):457-68. 10.1016/j.molcel.2009.09.043 PubMed 19917253.
Backbone
  Vector backbone: pCS2
  Backbone size w/o insert (bp): 4000
  Vector type: xenopus/mammalian/avian/zebrafish
Growth in bacteria
  Bacterial resistance: Ampicillin, 100 μg/mL
  Growth temperature: 37°C
  Growth strain: DH5alpha
  Copy number: High Copy
Gene/Insert
  Gene/Insert name: Smad3
  Species: H. sapiens (human)
  Insert size (bp): 1300
  Mutation: T179V S204A S208A S213A; A213S
  Entrez Gene: SMAD3 (a.k.a. HSPC193, HsT17436, JV15-2, LDS1C, LDS3, MADH3, hMAD-3, hSMAD3, mad3)
  Tag / fusion protein: Flag (N terminal on insert)
  Cloning method: Restriction Enzyme
  Sequencing primers: 5′ lac_promoter; 3′ SP6
Terms and licenses: Academic/Nonprofit Terms; Industry Terms: Not Available to Industry
Depositor comments: A213 was mutated back to the WT residue on the original pCS2-Flag Smad3 EPSM plasmid.
How to cite: pCS2 Flag Smad3 EPSM A213S was a gift from Joan Massague (Addgene plasmid # 27113 ; http://n2t.net/addgene:27113 ; RRID:Addgene_27113)
