[The description below was written by a language model from this plasmid's Addgene catalogue record.]
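Description:
pCS2 Flag Smad3 EPSM A213S is an expression plasmid built on the pCS2 backbone (about 4 kb without insert), a multipurpose vector listed for use in Xenopus, mammalian, avian and zebrafish systems. It is maintained in E. coli as a high-copy plasmid under ampicillin selection. The record gives no feature table and does not name the promoter or other regulatory elements. pCS2-family vectors generally drive expression from a CMV-derived promoter and carry an SP6 site that allows in vitro transcription of mRNA for embryo injection. The listing of SP6 as a sequencing primer fits that layout.

The roughly 1.3 kb insert encodes human SMAD3, a receptor-regulated transducer of TGF-beta signalling, with an N-terminal Flag epitope for detection and immunoprecipitation. The parental "EPSM" construct carries four substitutions, T179V, S204A, S208A and S213A, which remove the clustered phosphoacceptor residues in the Smad3 linker region. In this derivative, position 213 has been reverted to the wild-type serine. The encoded protein therefore retains T179V, S204A and S208A but has S213 available again as the only one of the four sites.

This "add-back" design lets the contribution of a single linker site be examined against a background in which the other sites cannot be phosphorylated. The associated publication concerns the ubiquitin ligase Nedd4L targeting activated Smad2/3 to limit TGF-beta signalling. The construct is thus suited to asking which linker phosphorylation events affect Smad3 recognition, ubiquitination, turnover or signalling output, typically alongside wild-type Smad3, the full EPSM mutant and other single-site revertants.
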