>Addgene plasmid #27113 | pCS2 Flag Smad3 EPSM A213S | addgene partial sequence | sequence record 33396 | 27113 with CMV-F
AGCATGCTCGTTTAGGGAACCGCCATTCTGCCTGGGGACGTCGGAGCAAGCTTGATTTAGGTGACACTAT
AGAATACAAGCTACTTGTTCTTTTTGCAGGATCCCATCGATTCGAATTCACCATGGACTACAAGGACGAC
GATGACAAGTCGTCCATCCTGCCTTTCACTCCCCCGATCGTGAAGCGCCTGCTGGGCTGGAAGAAGGGCG
AGCAGAACGGGCAGGAGGAGAAATGGTGCGAGAAGGCGGTCAAGAGCCTGGTCAAGAAACTCAAGAAGAC
GGGGCAGCTGGACGAGCTGGAGAAGGCCATCACCACGCAGAACGTCAACACCAAGTGCATCACCATCCCC
AGGTCCCTGGATGGCCGGTTGCAGGTGTCCCATCGGAAGGGGCTCCCTCATGTCATCTACTGCCGCCTGT
GGCGATGGCCAGACCTGCACAGCCACCACGAGCTGCGGGCCATGGAGCTGTGTGAGTTCGCCTTCAATAT
GAAGAAGGACGAGGTCTGCGTGAATCCCTACCACTACCAGAGAGTAGAGACACCAGTTCTACCTCCTGTG
TTGGTGCCACGCCACACAGAGATCCCGGCCGAGTTCCCCCCACTGGACGACTACAGCCATTCCATCCCCG
AAAACACTAACTTCCCCGCAGGCATCGAGCCCCAGAGCAATATTCCAGAGGTCCCTCCCCCTGGCTACCT
GAGTGAAGATGGAGAAACCAGTGACCACCAGATGAACCACAGCATGGACGCAGGTGCTCCAAACCTAGCC
CCGAATCCGATGTCCCCAGCACATAATAACTTGGACCTGCAGCCAGTTACCTACTGCGAGCCGGCCTTCT
GGTGCTCCATCTCCTACTACGAGCTGAACCAGCGCGTCGGGGAGACATTCCACGCCTCGCAGCCATCCAT
GACTGTGGATGGCTTCACCGACCCCTCCAATTCGGAGCGCT
