>Addgene plasmid #27113 | pCS2 Flag Smad3 EPSM A213S | addgene partial sequence | sequence record 33397 | 27113 with lac_promoter
TTTCACACAGGAAACAGCTATGACCATGATTACGCCAAGCGCGCAATTAACCCTCACTAAAGGGAACAAA
AGCTGGGTACCGGGCCCAATGCATTGGCGCCGCGGCGCGCCGCGAATTAAAAAACCTCCCACACCTCCCC
CTGAACCTGAAACATAAAATGAATGCAATTGTTGTTGTTAACTTGTTTATTGCAGCTTATAATGGTTACA
AATAAAGCAATAGCATCACAAATTTCACAAATAAAGCATTTTTTTCACTGCATTCTAGTTGTGGTTTGTC
CAAACTCATCAATGTATCTTATCATGTCTGGATCTACGTAATACGACTCACTATAGTTCTAGACTAAGAC
ACACTGGAACAGCGGATGCTTGGGGAGCCCATCTGGGTGAGGACCTTGTCAAGCCACTGCAAAGGCCCAT
TCAGGTGCAGCTCAATCCAGCAGGGGGTACTGGTCACAGTCTGTCTCCTGTACTCCGCTCCCCAGCCTTT
GACGAAGCTCATGCGGATGGTGCACATTCGGGTCAACTGGTAGACAGCCTCAAAGCCCTGGTTGACCGAC
TGGGCCAGGAGGGCAGCGAACTCCTGGTTGTTGAAGATCTTCAGGTTGCATCCTGGTGGGATCTTGCAGA
CGGTGGCCGGGTGCCAGCCATAGCGCTGGTTACAGTTGGGAGACTGGACAAAAATAGCGCTGTCACTGAG
GCACTCTGCGAAGACCTCCCCTCCGATGTAGTAGAGCCGCACGCCTCTTCCGATGTGTCTCCGTGTCAGC
TCCACTGCTGCATTCCTGTTGACATTGGAGAGCAGCCCTAGGCAGAAGCGCTCCGAATTGGAGGGGTCGG
TGAAGCCATCCACAGTCATGGATGGCTGCGAGGCGTGGAATGTCTCCCCGACGCGCTGGTTCAGCTCGTA
GTAGGAGATGGAGCACCAGAAAGGCCGG
